>Addgene plasmid #140106 | pDECKO_mCherry_TREML2 | addgene full sequence | sequence record 305791 | Addgene NGS Result
CGACCGAGCGCAGCGAGTCAGTGAGCGAGGAAGCGGAAGAGCGCCCAATACGCAAACCGCCTCTCCCCGC
GCGTTGGCCGATTCATTAATGCAGCTGGCACGACAGGTTTCCCGACTGGAAAGCGGGCAGTGAGCGCAAC
GCAATTAATGTGAGTTAGCTCACTCATTAGGCACCCCAGGCTTTACACTTTATGCTTCCGGCTCGTATGT
TGTGTGGAATTGTGAGCGGATAACAATTTCACACAGGAAACAGCTATGACCATGATTACGCCAAGCGCGC
AATTAACCCTCACTAAAGGGAACAAAAGCTGGAGCTGCAAGCTTAATGTAGTCTTATGCAATACTCTTGT
AGTCTTGCAACATGGTAACGATGAGTTAGCAACATGCCTTACAAGGAGAGAAAAAGCACCGTGCATGCCG
ATTGGTGGAAGTAAGGTGGTACGATCGTGCCTTATTAGGAAGGCAACAGACGGGTCTGACATGGATTGGA
CGAACCACTGAATTGCCGCATTGCAGAGATATTGTATTTAAGTGCCTAGCTCGATACATAAACGGGTCTC
TCTGGTTAGACCAGATCTGAGCCTGGGAGCTCTCTGGCTAACTAGGGAACCCACTGCTTAAGCCTCAATA
AAGCTTGCCTTGAGTGCTTCAAGTAGTGTGTGCCCGTCTGTTGTGTGACTCTGGTAACTAGAGATCCCTC
AGACCCTTTTAGTCAGTGTGGAAAATCTCTAGCAGTGGCGCCCGAACAGGGACTTGAAAGCGAAAGGGAA
ACCAGAGGAGCTCTCTCGACGCAGGACTCGGCTTGCTGAAGCGCGCACGGCAAGAGGCGAGGGGCGGCGA
CTGGTGAGTACGCCAAAAATTTTGACTAGCGGAGGCTAGAAGGAGAGAGATGGGTGCGAGAGCGTCAGTA
TTAAGCGGGGGAGAATTAGATCGCGATGGGAAAAAATTCGGTTAAGGCCAGGGGGAAAGAAAAAATATAA
ATTAAAACATATAGTATGGGCAAGCAGGGAGCTAGAACGATTCGCAGTTAATCCTGGCCTGTTAGAAACA
TCAGAAGGCTGTAGACAAATACTGGGACAGCTACAACCATCCCTTCAGACAGGATCAGAAGAACTTAGAT
CATTATATAATACAGTAGCAACCCTCTATTGTGTGCATCAAAGGATAGAGATAAAAGACACCAAGGAAGC
TTTAGACAAGATAGAGGAAGAGCAAAACAAAAGTAAGACCACCGCACAGCAAGCGGCCGCTGATCTTCAG
ACCTGGAGGAGGAGATATGAGGGACAATTGGAGAAGTGAATTATATAAATATAAAGTAGTAAAAATTGAA
CCATTAGGAGTAGCACCCACCAAGGCAAAGAGAAGAGTGGTGCAGAGAGAAAAAAGAGCAGTGGGAATAG
GAGCTTTGTTCCTTGGGTTCTTGGGAGCAGCAGGAAGCACTATGGGCGCAGCGTCAATGACGCTGACGGT
ACAGGCCAGACAATTATTGTCTGGTATAGTGCAGCAGCAGAACAATTTGCTGAGGGCTATTGAGGCGCAA
CAGCATCTGTTGCAACTCACAGTCTGGGGCATCAAGCAGCTCCAGGCAAGAATCCTGGCTGTGGAAAGAT
ACCTAAAGGATCAACAGCTCCTGGGGATTTGGGGTTGCTCTGGAAAACTCATTTGCACCACTGCTGTGCC
TTGGAATGCTAGTTGGAGTAATAAATCTCTGGAACAGATTTGGAATCACACGACCTGGATGGAGTGGGAC
AGAGAAATTAACAATTACACAAGCTTAATACACTCCTTAATTGAAGAATCGCAAAACCAGCAAGAAAAGA
ATGAACAAGAATTATTGGAATTAGATAAATGGGCAAGTTTGTGGAATTGGTTTAACATAACAAATTGGCT
GTGGTATATAAAATTATTCATAATGATAGTAGGAGGCTTGGTAGGTTTAAGAATAGTTTTTGCTGTACTT
TCTATAGTGAATAGAGTTAGGCAGGGATATTCACCATTATCGTTTCAGACCCACCTCCCAACCCCGAGGG
GACCCAGAGAGGGCCTATTTCCCATGATTCCTTCATATTTGCATATACGATACAAGGCTGTTAGAGAGAT
AATTAGAATTAATTTGACTGTAAACACAAAGATATTAGTACAAAATACGTGACGTAGAAAGTAATAATTT
CTTGGGTAGTTTGCAGTTTTAAAATTATGTTTTAAAATGGACTATCATATGCTTACCGTAACTTGAAAGT
ATTTCGATTTCTTGGCTTTATATATCTTGTGGAAAGGACGAAACACCGGGTGAACACCATCACACCAGGT
TTTAGAGCTAGAAATAGCAAGTTAAAATAAGGCTAGTCCGTTATCAACTTGAAAAAGTGGCACCGAGTCG
GTGCTTTTTTGAACGCTGACGTCATCAACCCGCTCCAAGGAATCGCGGGCCCAGTGTCACTAGGCGGGAA
CACCCAGCGCGCGTGCGCCCTGGCAGGAAGATGGCTGTGAGGGACAGGGGAGTGGCGCCCTGCAATATTT
GCATGTCGCTATGTGTTCTGGGAAATCACCATAAACGTGAAATGTCTTTGGATTTGGGAGTCTTATAAGT
TCTGTATGAGACCACTCTTTCCCTAGGCAAGGTGATGAGTCCTGTTTTAGAGCTAGAAATAGCAAGTTAA
AATAAGGCTAGTCCGTTATCAACTTGAAAAAGTGGCACCGAGTCGGTGCTTTTTTAAGCTTGGCGTAACT
AGATCTTGAGACAAATGGCAGTATTCATCCACAATTTTAAAAGAAAAGGGGGGATTGGGGGGTACAGTGC
AGGGGAAAGAATAGTAGACATAATAGCAACAGACATACAAACTAAAGAATTACAAAAACAAATTACAAAA
ATTCAAAATTTTCGGGTTTATTACAGGGACAGCAGAGATCCACTTTGGCGCCGGCTCGAGGGGGCCCGGG
TGCAAAGATGGATAAAGTTTTAAACAGAGAGGAATCTTTGCAGCTAATGGACCTTCTAGGTCTTGAAAGG
AGTGGGAATTGGCTCCGGTGCCCGTCAGTGGGCAGAGCGCACATCGCCCACAGTCCCCGAGAAGTTGGGG
GGAGGGGTCGGCAATTGATCCGGTGCCTAGAGAAGGTGGCGCGGGGTAAACTGGGAAAGTGATGTCGTGT
ACTGGCTCCGCCTTTTTCCCGAGGGTGGGGGAGAACCGTATATAAGTGCAGTAGTCGCCGTGAACGTTCT
TTTTCGCAACGGGTTTGCCGCCAGAACACAGGTAAGTGCCGTGTGTGGTTCCCGCGGGCCTGGCCTCTTT
ACGGGTTATGGCCCTTGCGTGCCTTGAATTACTTCCACCTGGCTGCAGTACGTGATTCTTGATCCCGAGC
TTCGGGTTGGAAGTGGGTGGGAGAGTTCGAGGCCTTGCGCTTAAGGAGCCCCTTCGCCTCGTGCTTGAGT
TGAGGCCTGGCCTGGGCGCTGGGGCCGCCGCGTGCGAATCTGGTGGCACCTTCGCGCCTGTCTCGCTGCT
TTCGATAAGTCTCTAGCCATTTAAAATTTTTGATGACCTGCTGCGACGCTTTTTTTCTGGCAAGATAGTC
TTGTAAATGCGGGCCAAGATCTGCACACTGGTATTTCGGTTTTTGGGGCCGCGGGCGGCGACGGGGCCCG
TGCGTCCCAGCGCACATGTTCGGCGAGGCGGGGCCTGCGAGCGCGGCCACCGAGAATCGGACGGGGGTAG
TCTCAAGCTGGCCGGCCTGCTCTGGTGCCTGGCCTCGCGCCGCCGTGTATCGCCCCGCCCTGGGCGGCAA
GGCTGGCCCGGTCGGCACCAGTTGCGTGAGCGGAAAGATGGCCGCTTCCCGGCCCTGCTGCAGGGAGCTC
AAAATGGAGGACGCGGCGCTCGGGAGAGCGGGCGGGTGAGTCACCCACACAAAGGAAAAGGGCCTTTCCG
TCCTCAGCCGTCGCTTCATGTGACTCCACGGAGTACCGGGCGCCGTCCAGGCACCTCGATTAGTTCTCGA
GCTTTTGGAGTACGTCGTCTTTAGGTTGGGGGGAGGGGTTTTATGCGATGGAGTTTCCCCACACTGAGTG
GGTGGAGACTGAAGTTAGGCCAGCTTGGCACTTGATGTAATTCTCCTTGGAATTTGCCCTTTTTGAGTTT
GGATCTTGGTTCATTCTCAAGCCTCAGACAGTGGTTCAAAGTTTTTTTCTTCCATTTCAGGTGTCGTGAC
GTACGGCCACCATGACCGAGTACAAGCCCACGGTGCGCCTCGCCACCCGCGACGACGTCCCCAGGGCCGT
ACGCACCCTCGCCGCCGCGTTCGCCGACTACCCCGCCACGCGCCACACCGTCGATCCGGACCGCCACATC
GAGCGGGTCACCGAGCTGCAAGAACTCTTCCTCACGCGCGTCGGGCTCGACATCGGCAAGGTGTGGGTCG
CGGACGACGGCGCCGCCGTGGCGGTCTGGACCACGCCGGAGAGCGTCGAAGCGGGGGCGGTGTTCGCCGA
GATCGGCCCGCGCATGGCCGAGTTGAGCGGTTCCCGGCTGGCCGCGCAGCAACAGATGGAAGGCCTCCTG
GCGCCGCACCGGCCCAAGGAGCCCGCGTGGTTCCTGGCCACCGTCGGAGTCTCGCCCGACCACCAGGGCA
AGGGTCTGGGCAGCGCCGTCGTGCTCCCCGGAGTGGAGGCGGCCGAGCGCGCCGGGGTGCCCGCCTTCCT
GGAGACCTCCGCGCCCCGCAACCTCCCCTTCTACGAGCGGCTCGGCTTCACCGTCACCGCCGACGTCGAG
GTGCCCGAAGGACCGCGCACCTGGTGCATGACCCGCAAGCCCGGTGCCGGATCGGGAGAGGGCAGAGGAA
GTCTGCTAACATGCGGTGACGTCGAGGAGAATCCTGGCCCACCGGTCGCCACCATGGTGAGCAAGGGCGA
GGAGGATAACATGGCCATCATCAAGGAGTTCATGCGCTTCAAGGTGCACATGGAGGGCTCCGTGAACGGC
CACGAGTTCGAGATCGAGGGCGAGGGCGAGGGCCGCCCCTACGAGGGCACCCAGACCGCCAAGCTGAAGG
TGACCAAGGGTGGCCCCCTGCCCTTCGCCTGGGACATCCTGTCCCCTCAGTTCATGTACGGCTCCAAGGC
CTACGTGAAGCACCCCGCCGACATCCCCGACTACTTGAAGCTGTCCTTCCCCGAGGGCTTCAAGTGGGAG
CGCGTGATGAACTTCGAGGACGGCGGCGTGGTGACCGTGACCCAGGACTCCTCCCTGCAGGACGGCGAGT
TCATCTACAAGGTGAAGCTGCGCGGCACCAACTTCCCCTCCGACGGCCCCGTAATGCAGAAGAAGACCAT
GGGCTGGGAGGCCTCCTCCGAGCGGATGTACCCCGAGGACGGCGCCCTGAAGGGCGAGATCAAGCAGAGG
CTGAAGCTGAAGGACGGCGGCCACTACGACGCTGAGGTCAAGACCACCTACAAGGCCAAGAAGCCCGTGC
AGCTGCCCGGCGCCTACAACGTCAACATCAAGTTGGACATCACCTCCCACAACGAGGACTACACCATCGT
GGAACAGTACGAACGCGCCGAGGGCCGCCACTCCACCGGCGGCATGGACGAGCTGTACAAGTAAACGCGT
TAAGTCGACAATCAACCTCTGGATTACAAAATTTGTGAAAGATTGACTGGTATTCTTAACTATGTTGCTC
CTTTTACGCTATGTGGATACGCTGCTTTAATGCCTTTGTATCATGCTATTGCTTCCCGTATGGCTTTCAT
TTTCTCCTCCTTGTATAAATCCTGGTTGCTGTCTCTTTATGAGGAGTTGTGGCCCGTTGTCAGGCAACGT
GGCGTGGTGTGCACTGTGTTTGCTGACGCAACCCCCACTGGTTGGGGCATTGCCACCACCTGTCAGCTCC
TTTCCGGGACTTTCGCTTTCCCCCTCCCTATTGCCACGGCGGAACTCATCGCCGCCTGCCTTGCCCGCTG
CTGGACAGGGGCTCGGCTGTTGGGCACTGACAATTCCGTGGTGTTGTCGGGGAAATCATCGTCCTTTCCT
TGGCTGCTCGCCTGTGTTGCCACCTGGATTCTGCGCGGGACGTCCTTCTGCTACGTCCCTTCGGCCCTCA
ATCCAGCGGACCTTCCTTCCCGCGGCCTGCTGCCGGCTCTGCGGCCTCTTCCGCGTCTTCGCCTTCGCCC
TCAGACGAGTCGGATCTCCCTTTGGGCCGCCTCCCCGCGTCGACTTTAAGACCAATGACTTACAAGGCAG
CTGTAGATCTTAGCCACTTTTTAAAAGAAAAGGGGGGACTGGAAGGGCTAATTCACTCCCAACGAAGACA
AGATCTGCTTTTTGCTTGTACTGGGTCTCTCTGGTTAGACCAGATCTGAGCCTGGGAGCTCTCTGGCTAA
CTAGGGAACCCACTGCTTAAGCCTCAATAAAGCTTGCCTTGAGTGCTTCAAGTAGTGTGTGCCCGTCTGT
TGTGTGACTCTGGTAACTAGAGATCCCTCAGACCCTTTTAGTCAGTGTGGAAAATCTCTAGCAGTACGTA
TAGTAGTTCATGTCATCTTATTATTCAGTATTTATAACTTGCAAAGAAATGAATATCAGAGAGTGAGAGG
AACTTGTTTATTGCAGCTTATAATGGTTACAAATAAAGCAATAGCATCACAAATTTCACAAATAAAGCAT
TTTTTTCACTGCATTCTAGTTGTGGTTTGTCCAAACTCATCAATGTATCTTATCATGTCTGGCTCTAGCT
ATCCCGCCCCTAACTCCGCCCATCCCGCCCCTAACTCCGCCCAGTTCCGCCCATTCTCCGCCCCATGGCT
GACTAATTTTTTTTATTTATGCAGAGGCCGAGGCCGCCTCGGCCTCTGAGCTATTCCAGAAGTAGTGAGG
AGGCTTTTTTGGAGGCCTAGGGACGTACCCAATTCGCCCTATAGTGAGTCGTATTACGCGCGCTCACTGG
CCGTCGTTTTACAACGTCGTGACTGGGAAAACCCTGGCGTTACCCAACTTAATCGCCTTGCAGCACATCC
CCCTTTCGCCAGCTGGCGTAATAGCGAAGAGGCCCGCACCGATCGCCCTTCCCAACAGTTGCGCAGCCTG
AATGGCGAATGGG
[124 nt withheld, positions 7084-7207]
C
[91 nt withheld, positions 7209-7299]
A
[49 nt withheld, positions 7301-7349]
CCTTTGACGTTGGAGTCCACGTTCTTT
[37 nt withheld, positions 7377-7413]
ACCCTATCTCGGTCTATTCTTTTGATTTATAAGGGATTTTGCCGATTTCGGCCTATTGGTTAAAAAATGA
GCTGATTTAACAAAAATTTAACGCGAATTTTAACAAAATATTAACGCTTACAATTTAGGTGGCACTTTTC
GGGGAAATGTGCGCGGAACCCCTATTTGTTTATTTTTCTAAATACATTCAAATATGTATCCGCTCATGAG
ACAATAACCCTGATAAATGCTTCAATAATATTGAAAAAGGAAGAGTATGAGTATTCAACATTTCCGTGTC
GCCCTTATTCCCTTTTTTGCGGCATTTTGCCTTCCTGTTTTTGCTCACCCAGAAACGCTGGTGAAAGTAA
AAGATGCTGAAGATCAGTTGGGTGCACGAGTGGGTTACATCGAACTGGATCTCAACAGCGGTAAGATCCT
TGAGAGTTTTCGCCCCGAAGAACGTTTTCCAATGATGAGCACTTTTAAAGTTCTGCTATGTGGCGCGGTA
TTATCCCGTATTGACGCCGGGCAAGAGCAACTCGGTCGCCGCATACACTATTCTCAGAATGACTTGGTTG
AGTACTCACCAGTCACAGAAAAGCATCTTACGGATGGCATGACAGTAAGAGAATTATGCAGTGCTGCCAT
AACCATGAGTGATAACACTGCGGCCAACTTACTTCTGACAACGATCGGAGGACCGAAGGAGCTAACCGCT
TTTTTGCACAACATGGGGGATCATGTAACTCGCCTTGATCGTTGGGAACCGGAGCTGAATGAAGCCATAC
CAAACGACGAGCGTGACACCACGATGCCTGTAGCAATGGCAACAACGTTGCGCAAACTATTAACTGGCGA
ACTACTTACTCTAGCTTCCCGGCAACAATTAATAGACTGGATGGAGGCGGATAAAGTTGCAGGACCACTT
CTGCGCTCGGCCCTTCCGGCTGGCTGGTTTATTGCTGATAAATCTGGAGCCGGTGAGCGTGGGTCTCGCG
GTATCATTGCAGCACTGGGGCCAGATGGTAAGCCCTCCCGTATCGTAGTTATCTACACGACGGGGAGTCA
GGCAACTATGGATGAACGAAATAGACAGATCGCTGAGATAGGTGCCTCACTGATTAAGCATTGGTAACTG
TCAGACCAAGTTTACTCATATATACTTTAGATTGATTTAAAACTTCATTTTTAATTTAAAAGGATCTAGG
TGAAGATCCTTTTTGATAATCTCATGACCAAAATCCCTTAACGTGAGTTTTCGTTCCACTGAGCGTCAGA
CCCCGTAGAAAAGATCAAAGGATCTTCTTGAGATCCTTTTTTTCTGCGCGTAATCTGCTGCTTGCAAACA
AAAAAACCACCGCTACCAGCGGTGGTTTGTTTGCCGGATCAAGAGCTACCAACTCTTTTTCCGAAGGTAA
CTGGCTTCAGCAGAGCGCAGATACCAAATACTGTTCTTCTAGTGTAGCCGTAGTTAGGCCACCACTTCAA
GAACTCTGTAGCACCGCCTACATACCTCGCTCTGCTAATCCTGTTACCAGTGGCTGCTGCCAGTGGCGAT
AAGTCGTGTCTTACCGGGTTGGACTCAAGACGATAGTTACCGGATAAGGCGCAGCGGTCGGGCTGAACGG
GGGGTTCGTGCACACAGCCCAGCTTGGAGCGAACGACCTACACCGAACTGAGATACCTACAGCGTGAGCT
ATGAGAAAGCGCCACGCTTCCCGAAGGGAGAAAGGCGGACAGGTATCCGGTAAGCGGCAGGGTCGGAACA
GGAGAGCGCACGAGGGAGCTTCCAGGGGGAAACGCCTGGTATCTTTATAGTCCTGTCGGGTTTCGCCACC
TCTGACTTGAGCGTCGATTTTTGTGATGCTCGTCAGGGGGGCGGAGCCTATGGAAAAACGCCAGCAACGC
GGCCTTTTTACGGTTCCTGGCCTTTTGCTGGCCTTTTGCTCACATGTTCTTTCCTGCGTTATCCCCTGAT
TCTGTGGATAACCGTATTACCGCCTTTGAGTGAGCTGATACCGCTCGCCGCAGCCGAA
Features (pLannotate 1.2.2; 33 found; start..end, strand, type, name):
      1..39      +  rep_origin     RSF ori (fragment): Plasmids containing the RSF 1030 origin of replication can be propagated in E. coli cells that contain additional plasmids with compatible origins.
     41..133     +  CDS            lacI (fragment): lac repressor; lacI; The lac repressor binds to the lac operator to inhibit transcription in E. coli. This inhibition can be relieved by adding lactose or isopropyl-β-D-thiogalactopyranoside (IPTG).
    146..167     +  protein_bind   CAP binding site: CAP binding activates transcription in the presence of cAMP. E. coli catabolite activator protein
    182..212     +  promoter       lac promoter: promoter for the E. coli lac operon
    220..236     +  protein_bind   lac operator: The lac repressor binds to the lac operator to inhibit transcription in E. coli. This inhibition can be relieved by adding lactose or isopropyl-β-D-thiogalactopyranoside (IPTG). lac repressor encoded by lacI
    281..299     +  promoter       T3 promoter: promoter for bacteriophage T3 RNA polymerase
    327..553     +  promoter       RSV promoter: Rous sarcoma virus enhancer/promoter
    554..734     +  LTR            5' LTR (truncated): truncated 5' long terminal repeat (LTR) from HIV-1
    781..906     +  misc_feature   HIV-1 Ψ: packaging signal of human immunodeficiency virus type 1
    890..1253    +  CDS            HIV-1 gag (fragment): gag protein from human immunodeficiency virus 1; gag
   1399..1632    +  misc_feature   RRE: The Rev response element (RRE) of HIV-1 allows for Rev-dependent mRNA export from the nucleus to the cytoplasm.
   2009..2035    +  CDS            Rev (fragment): human immunodeficiency virus 1 (HIV-1) Rev protein; rev; enhances nuclear export of unspliced and incompletely spliced viral mRNAs
   2039..2279    +  promoter       U6 promoter: RNA polymerase III promoter for human U6 snRNA
   2309..2384    +  misc_RNA       gRNA scaffold: guide RNA scaffold for the Streptococcus pyogenes CRISPR/Cas9 system
   2391..2605    +  promoter       H1 promoter: human H1 RNA promoter
   2634..2709    +  misc_RNA       gRNA scaffold: guide RNA scaffold for the Streptococcus pyogenes CRISPR/Cas9 system
   2765..2882    +  misc_feature   cPPT/CTS: central polypurine tract and central termination sequence of HIV-1
   2948..3014    +  CDS            small t antigen (fragment): SV40 (simian virus 40) small t antigen
   3040..3251    +  promoter       EF-1α core promoter: core promoter for human elongation factor EF-1α
   3252..4190    +  intron         EF-1α intron A: intron upstream of the start codon of human EF-1α
   4212..4808    +  CDS            PuroR (fragment): puromycin N-acetyltransferase; pac from Streptomyces; confers resistance to puromycin
   4884..5591    +  CDS            mCherry: mCherry is a basic (constitutively fluorescent) red fluorescent protein published in 2004, derived from Discosoma sp.. It is reported to be a very rapidly-maturing monomer with low acid sensitivity.
   5610..6198    +  misc_feature   WPRE: woodchuck hepatitis virus posttranscriptional regulatory element
   6249..6268    +  misc_feature   cPPT/CTS (fragment): central polypurine tract and central termination sequence of HIV-1
   6270..6503    +  LTR            3' LTR (ΔU3): self-inactivating 3' long terminal repeat (LTR) from HIV-1
   6581..6702    +  polyA_signal   SV40 poly(A) signal: SV40 polyadenylation signal
   6742..6877    +  rep_origin     SV40 ori: SV40 origin of replication
   6898..6916    -  promoter       T7 promoter: promoter for bacteriophage T7 RNA polymerase
   6924..7079    +  CDS            lacZα (fragment): LacZα fragment of β-galactosidase; lacZ fragment
   7084..7512    +  rep_origin     f1 ori (sequence partly withheld): f1 bacteriophage origin of replication; arrow indicates direction of (+) strand synthesis
   7565..7669    +  promoter       AmpR promoter: bla
   7670..8530    +  CDS            AmpR: β-lactamase; bla; confers resistance to ampicillin, carbenicillin, and related antibiotics
   8701..9289    +  rep_origin     ori: high-copy-number ColE1/pMB1/pBR322/pUC origin of replication
