[The description below was written by a language model from this plasmid's Addgene catalogue record and pLannotate feature annotations shown in this document.]
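Description:
pDECKO_mCherry_TREML2 is a third-generation-style, self-inactivating HIV-1 lentiviral plasmid built on the pDECKO_mCherry backbone to deliver a pair of Streptococcus pyogenes Cas9 guide RNAs from a single vector. In bacteria it is maintained at high copy through a ColE1/pUC-type origin and selected with ampicillin (β-lactamase). An f1 origin, an SV40 origin and poly(A) signal, and remnants of lac, T3 and T7 cloning-vector sequence are also annotated in the backbone. The viral portion comprises an RSV promoter driving a truncated 5' LTR, the Ψ packaging signal with a partial gag fragment, the RRE for Rev-dependent export, a cPPT/CTS, WPRE, and a ΔU3 3' LTR that inactivates LTR-driven transcription after integration.

The insert, assembled by Gibson cloning, is a gRNA1–scaffold–H1 promoter–gRNA2 block placed so that the first guide is transcribed from the human U6 promoter and the second from the H1 promoter. Each guide is followed by its own gRNA scaffold. The record describes both guides as targeting human TREML2, which it labels as an lncRNA. The paired design allows two simultaneous cuts at one locus, typically to delete the intervening segment, although the record does not give the exact target sites. Downstream, an EF-1α core promoter with its intron A drives a puromycin resistance gene followed by mCherry, so transduced cells can be drug-selected and tracked or sorted by red fluorescence; the linker between the two coding regions is not annotated. No Cas9 is encoded, so it must be supplied separately. The stated purpose is CRISPR-Cas9 knockdown, and the associated publication describes a paired-guide screen for genes involved in transdifferentiation of human B cells to macrophages.
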