Addgene plasmid #140106: pDECKO_mCherry_TREML2
Purpose: CRISPR-Cas9 Knock down
Depositing lab: Roderic Guigo. Depositing organization: Centre for Genomic Regulation (CRG). Publication: Paired guide RNA CRISPR-Cas9 screening for protein-coding genes and lncRNAs involved in transdifferentiation of human B-cells to macrophages. Arnan C, Ullrich S, Pulido-Quetglas C, Nurtdinov R, Esteban A, Blanco-Fernandez J, Aparicio-Prat E, Johnson R, Perez-Lluch S, Guigo R. BMC Genomics. 2022 May 26;23(1):402. doi: 10.1186/s12864-022-08612-7. PubMed 35619054.
Backbone
  Vector backbone: pDECKO_mCherry
  Vector type: Lentiviral
  Selectable markers: Puromycin
Growth in bacteria
  Bacterial resistance: Ampicillin, 100 μg/mL
  Growth temperature: 37°C
  Growth strain: NEB Stable
  Copy number: High Copy
Gene/Insert
  Gene/Insert name: gRNA1+scaffold+H1promoter+gRNA2
  gRNA/shRNA sequence: 2 guide RNAs againsts lncRNA TREML2
  Species: H. sapiens (human)
  Promoter: gRNA1 under U6 and gRNA2 under H1
  Cloning method: Gibson Cloning
  Sequencing primers: 5′ GTACAAAATACGTGACGTAG
Terms and licenses: Academic/Nonprofit Terms; Industry Terms: Not Available to Industry
How to cite: pDECKO_mCherry_TREML2 was a gift from Roderic Guigo (Addgene plasmid # 140106 ; http://n2t.net/addgene:140106 ; RRID:Addgene_140106)
