>Addgene plasmid #140106 | pDECKO_mCherry_TREML2 | depositor partial sequence | sequence record 271578 | GTACAAAATACGTGACGTAG
TGGGGAGTTTGNAGTTTTAAATTATGTTTTAAATGGACTATCATATGCTTACCGTAACTTGAAAGTATTT
CGATTTCTTGGCTTTATATATCTTGTGGAAAGGACGAAACACCGGGTGAACACCATCACACCAGGTTTTA
GAGCTAGAAATAGCAAGTTAAAATAAGGCTAGTCCGTTATCAACTTGAAAAAGTGGCACCGAGTCGGTGC
TTTTTTGAACGCTGACGTCATCAACCCGCTCCAAGGAATCGCGGGCCCAGTGTCACTAGGCGGGAACACC
CAGCGCGCGTGCGCCCTGGCAGGAAGATGGCTGTGAGGGACAGGGGAGTGGCGCCCTGCAATATTTGCAT
GTCGCTATGTGTTCTGGGAAATCACCATAAACGTGAAATGTCTTTGGATTTGGGAGTCTTATAAGTTCTG
TATGAGACCACTCTTTCCCTAGGCAAGGTGATGAGTCCTGTTTTAGAGCTAGAAATAGCAAGTTAAAATA
AGGCTAGTCCGTTATCAACTTGAAAAAGTGGCACCGAGTCGGTGCTTTTTTAAGCTTGGCGTAACTAGAT
CTTGAGACAAATGGCAGTATTCATCCACAATTTTAAAAGAAAAGGGGGGATTGGGGGGTACAGTGCAGGG
GAAAGAATAGTAGACATAATAGCAACAGACATACAAACTAAAGAATTACAAAAACAAATTACAAAAATTC
